>Addgene plasmid #222288 | pET22b-GST-6P2-LTLT-KIF1C(642–922)-GFP-6His | addgene full sequence | sequence record 475373 | Addgene NGS Result
TGGCGAATGGG
[124 nt withheld, positions 12-135]
C
[91 nt withheld, positions 137-227]
A
[49 nt withheld, positions 229-277]
CCTTTGACGTTGGAGTCCACGTTCTTT
[37 nt withheld, positions 305-341]
ACCCTATCTCGGTCTATTCTTTTGATTTATAAGGGATTTTGCCGATTTCGGCCTATTGGTTAAAAAATGA
GCTGATTTAACAAAAATTTAACGCGAATTTTAACAAAATATTAACGCTTACAATTTAGGTGGCACTTTTC
GGGGAAATGTGCGCGGAACCCCTATTTGTTTATTTTTCTAAATACATTCAAATATGTATCCGCTCATGAG
ACAATAACCCTGATAAATGCTTCAATAATATTGAAAAAGGAAGAGTATGAGTATTCAACATTTCCGTGTC
GCCCTTATTCCCTTTTTTGCGGCATTTTGCCTTCCTGTTTTTGCTCACCCAGAAACGCTGGTGAAAGTAA
AAGATGCTGAAGATCAGTTGGGTGCACGAGTGGGTTACATCGAACTGGATCTCAACAGCGGTAAGATCCT
TGAGAGTTTTCGCCCCGAAGAACGTTTTCCAATGATGAGCACTTTTAAAGTTCTGCTATGTGGCGCGGTA
TTATCCCGTATTGACGCCGGGCAAGAGCAACTCGGTCGCCGCATACACTATTCTCAGAATGACTTGGTTG
AGTACTCACCAGTCACAGAAAAGCATCTTACGGATGGCATGACAGTAAGAGAATTATGCAGTGCTGCCAT
AACCATGAGTGATAACACTGCGGCCAACTTACTTCTGACAACGATCGGAGGACCGAAGGAGCTAACCGCT
TTTTTGCACAACATGGGGGATCATGTAACTCGCCTTGATCGTTGGGAACCGGAGCTGAATGAAGCCATAC
CAAACGACGAGCGTGACACCACGATGCCTGCAGCAATGGCAACAACGTTGCGCAAACTATTAACTGGCGA
ACTACTTACTCTAGCTTCCCGGCAACAATTAATAGACTGGATGGAGGCGGATAAAGTTGCAGGACCACTT
CTGCGCTCGGCCCTTCCGGCTGGCTGGTTTATTGCTGATAAATCTGGAGCCGGTGAGCGTGGGTCTCGCG
GTATCATTGCAGCACTGGGGCCAGATGGTAAGCCCTCCCGTATCGTAGTTATCTACACGACGGGGAGTCA
GGCAACTATGGATGAACGAAATAGACAGATCGCTGAGATAGGTGCCTCACTGATTAAGCATTGGTAACTG
TCAGACCAAGTTTACTCATATATACTTTAGATTGATTTAAAACTTCATTTTTAATTTAAAAGGATCTAGG
TGAAGATCCTTTTTGATAATCTCATGACCAAAATCCCTTAACGTGAGTTTTCGTTCCACTGAGCGTCAGA
CCCCGTAGAAAAGATCAAAGGATCTTCTTGAGATCCTTTTTTTCTGCGCGTAATCTGCTGCTTGCAAACA
AAAAAACCACCGCTACCAGCGGTGGTTTGTTTGCCGGATCAAGAGCTACCAACTCTTTTTCCGAAGGTAA
CTGGCTTCAGCAGAGCGCAGATACCAAATACTGTCCTTCTAGTGTAGCCGTAGTTAGGCCACCACTTCAA
GAACTCTGTAGCACCGCCTACATACCTCGCTCTGCTAATCCTGTTACCAGTGGCTGCTGCCAGTGGCGAT
AAGTCGTGTCTTACCGGGTTGGACTCAAGACGATAGTTACCGGATAAGGCGCAGCGGTCGGGCTGAACGG
GGGGTTCGTGCACACAGCCCAGCTTGGAGCGAACGACCTACACCGAACTGAGATACCTACAGCGTGAGCT
ATGAGAAAGCGCCACGCTTCCCGAAGGGAGAAAGGCGGACAGGTATCCGGTAAGCGGCAGGGTCGGAACA
GGAGAGCGCACGAGGGAGCTTCCAGGGGGAAACGCCTGGTATCTTTATAGTCCTGTCGGGTTTCGCCACC
TCTGACTTGAGCGTCGATTTTTGTGATGCTCGTCAGGGGGGCGGAGCCTATGGAAAAACGCCAGCAACGC
GGCCTTTTTACGGTTCCTGGCCTTTTGCTGGCCTTTTGCTCACATGTTCTTTCCTGCGTTATCCCCTGAT
TCTGTGGATAACCGTATTACCGCCTTTGAGTGAGCTGATACCGCTCGCCGCAGCCGAACGACCGAGCGCA
GCGAGTCAGTGAGCGAGGAAGCGGAAGAGCGCCTGATGCGGTATTTTCTCCTTACGCATCTGTGCGGTAT
TTCACACCGCAATGGTGCACTCTCAGTACAATCTGCTCTGATGCCGCATAGTTAAGCCAGTATACACTCC
GCTATCGCTACGTGACTGGGTCATGGCTGCGCCCCGACACCCGCCAACACCCGCTGACGCGCCCTGACGG
GCTTGTCTGCTCCCGGCATCCGCTTACAGACAAGCTGTGACCGTCTCCGGGAGCTGCATGTGTCAGAGGT
TTTCACCGTCATCACCGAAACGCGCGAGGCAGCTGCGGTAAAGCTCATCAGCGTGGTCGTGAAGCGATTC
ACAGATGTCTGCCTGTTCATCCGCGTCCAGCTCGTTGAGTTTCTCCAGAAGCGTTAATGTCTGGCTTCTG
ATAAAGCGGGCCATGTTAAGGGCGGTTTTTTCCTGTTTGGTCACTGATGCCTCCGTGTAAGGGGGATTTC
TGTTCATGGGGGTAATGATACCGATGAAACGAGAGAGGATGCTCACGATACGGGTTACTGATGATGAACA
TGCCCGGTTACTGGAACGTTGTGAGGGTAAACAACTGGCGGTATGGATGCGGCGGGACCAGAGAAAAATC
ACTCAGGGTCAATGCCAGCGCTTCGTTAATACAGATGTAGGTGTTCCACAGGGTAGCCAGCAGCATCCTG
CGATGCAGATCCGGAACATAATGGTGCAGGGCGCTGACTTCCGCGTTTCCAGACTTTACGAAACACGGAA
ACCGAAGACCATTCATGTTGTTGCTCAGGTCGCAGACGTTTTGCAGCAGCAGTCGCTTCACGTTCGCTCG
CGTATCGGTGATTCATTCTGCTAACCAGTAAGGCAACCCCGCCAGCCTAGCCGGGTCCTCAACGACAGGA
GCACGATCATGCGCACCCGTGGGGCCGCCATGCCGGCGATAATGGCCTGCTTCTCGCCGAAACGTTTGGT
GGCGGGACCAGTGACGAAGGCTTGAGCGAGGGCGTGCAAGATTCCGAATACCGCAAGCGACAGGCCGATC
ATCGTCGCGCTCCAGCGAAAGCGGTCCTCGCCGAAAATGACCCAGAGCGCTGCCGGCACCTGTCCTACGA
GTTGCATGATAAAGAAGACAGTCATAAGTGCGGCGACGATAGTCATGCCCCGCGCCCACCGGAAGGAGCT
GACTGGGTTGAAGGCTCTCAAGGGCATCGGTCGAGATCCCGGTGCCTAATGAGTGAGCTAACTTACATTA
ATTGCGTTGCGCTCACTGCCCGCTTTCCAGTCGGGAAACCTGTCGTGCCAGCTGCATTAATGAATCGGCC
AACGCGCGGGGAGAGGCGGTTTGCGTATTGGGCGCCAGGGTGGTTTTTCTTTTCACCAGTGAGACGGGCA
ACAGCTGATTGCCCTTCACCGCCTGGCCCTGAGAGAGTTGCAGCAAGCGGTCCACGCTGGTTTGCCCCAG
CAGGCGAAAATCCTGTTTGATGGTGGTTAACGGCGGGATATAACATGAGCTGTCTTCGGTATCGTCGTAT
CCCACTACCGAGATATCCGCACCAACGCGCAGCCCGGACTCGGTAATGGCGCGCATTGCGCCCAGCGCCA
TCTGATCGTTGGCAACCAGCATCGCAGTGGGAACGATGCCCTCATTCAGCATTTGCATGGTTTGTTGAAA
ACCGGACATGGCACTCCAGTCGCCTTCCCGTTCCGCTATCGGCTGAATTTGATTGCGAGTGAGATATTTA
TGCCAGCCAGCCAGACGCAGACGCGCCGAGACAGAACTTAATGGGCCCGCTAACAGCGCGATTTGCTGGT
GACCCAATGCGACCAGATGCTCCACGCCCAGTCGCGTACCGTCTTCATGGGAGAAAATAATACTGTTGAT
GGGTGTCTGGTCAGAGACATCAAGAAATAACGCCGGAACATTAGTGCAGGCAGCTTCCACAGCAATGGCA
TCCTGGTCATCCAGCGGATAGTTAATGATCAGCCCACTGACGCGTTGCGCGAGAAGATTGTGCACCGCCG
CTTTACAGGCTTCGACGCCGCTTCGTTCTACCATCGACACCACCACGCTGGCACCCAGTTGATCGGCGCG
AGATTTAATCGCCGCGACAATTTGCGACGGCGCGTGCAGGGCCAGACTGGAGGTGGCAACGCCAATCAGC
AACGACTGTTTGCCCGCCAGTTGTTGTGCCACGCGGTTGGGAATGTAATTCAGCTCCGCCATCGCCGCTT
CCACTTTTTCCCGCGTTTTCGCAGAAACGTGGCTGGCCTGGTTCACCACGCGGGAAACGGTCTGATAAGA
GACACCGGCATACTCTGCGACATCGTATAACGTTACTGGTTTCACATTCACCACCCTGAATTGACTCTCT
TCCGGGCGCTATCATGCCATACCGCGAAAGGTTTTGCGCCATTCGATGGTGTCCGGGATCTCGACGCTCT
CCCTTATGCGACTCCTGCATTAGGAAGCAGCCCAGTAGTAGGTTGAGGCCGTTGAGCACCGCCGCCGCAA
GGAATGGTGCATGCAAGGAGATGGCGCCCAACAGTCCCCCGGCCACGGGGCCTGCCACCATACCCACGCC
GAAACAAGCGCTCATGAGCCCGAAGTGGCGAGCCCGATCTTCCCCATCGGTGATGTCGGCGATATAGGCG
CCAGCAACCGCACCTGTGGCGCCGGTGATGCCGGCCACGATGCGTCCGGCGTAGAGGATCGAGATCTCGA
TCCCGCGAAATTAATACGACTCACTATAGGGGAATTGTGAGCGGATAACAATTCCCCTCTAGAAATAATT
TTGTTTAACTTTAAGAAGGAGATATACATATGTCCCCTATACTAGGTTATTGGAAAATTAAGGGCCTTGT
GCAACCCACTCGACTTCTTTTGGAATATCTTGAAGAAAAATATGAAGAGCATTTGTATGAGCGCGATGAA
GGTGATAAATGGCGAAACAAAAAGTTTGAATTGGGTTTGGAGTTTCCCAATCTTCCTTATTATATTGATG
GTGATGTTAAATTAACACAGTCTATGGCCATCATACGTTATATAGCTGACAAGCACAACATGTTGGGTGG
TTGTCCAAAAGAGCGTGCAGAGATTTCAATGCTTGAAGGAGCGGTTTTGGATATTAGATACGGTGTTTCG
AGAATTGCATATAGTAAAGACTTTGAAACTCTCAAAGTTGATTTTCTTAGCAAGCTACCTGAAATGCTGA
AAATGTTCGAAGATCGTTTATGTCATAAAACATATTTAAATGGTGATCATGTAACCCATCCTGACTTCAT
GTTGTATGACGCTCTTGATGTTGTTTTATACATGGACCCAATGTGCCTGGATGCGTTCCCAAAATTAGTT
TGTTTTAAAAAACGTATTGAAGCTATCCCACAAATTGATAAGTACTTGAAATCCAGCAAGTATATAGCAT
GGCCTTTGCAGGGCTGGCAAGCCACGTTTGGTGGTGGCGACCATCCTCCAAAATCGGATCTGGAAGTTCT
GTTCCAGGGGCCCCTGGGATCCGAGAACCTCTACTTCCAAGGCGACTATGACATCCCAACTACAGAGAAT
CTCTATTTCCAGGGTGAATTCGAAATGGAGAAGAGGCTGCAGGATCTGGAGAATCAGTACCGGAAAGAAA
AGGAAGAAGCCGATCTTCTGCTGGAGCAGCAGCGACTGTATGCAGACTCGGACAGCGGGGATGACTCTGA
CAAGCGCTCTTGTGAAGAGAGCTGGAGGCTCATCTCCTCCTTGCGGGAGCAGCTGCCGCCCACCACGGTC
CAGACCATTGTCAAACGCTGTGGTCTGCCCAGCAGTGGCAAGCGCAGGGCCCCTCGCAGGGTTTATCAGA
TCCCCCAGCGACGCAGGCTGCAGGGCAAAGACCCCCGCTGGGCCACCATGGCTGACCTGAAGATGCAGGC
GGTGAAGGAGATCTGCTACGAGGTGGCCCTGGCTGACTTCCGCCACGGGCGGGCTGAGATTGAGGCCCTG
GCCGCCCTCAAGATGCGGGAGCTGTGTCGCACCTATGGCAAGCCAGACGGCCCCGGAGACGCCTGGAGGG
CTGTGGCCCGGGATGTCTGGGACACTGTAGGCGAGGAGGAAGGAGGTGGAGCTGGCAGTGGTGGTGGCAG
TGAGGAGGGAGCCCGAGGGGCGGAGGTGGAGGACCTCCGGGCCCACATCGACAAGCTGACGGGGATTCTG
CAGGAGGTGAAGCTGCAGAACAGCAGCAAGGACCGGGAGCTGCAGGCCCTGCGGGACCGCATGCTCCGCA
TGGAGAGGGTCATCCCCCTGGCCCAGGATCATGAGGATGAGAATGAAGAAGGTGGTGAGGTCCCCTGGGC
CCCGCCTGAAGGATCAGAGGCAGCAGAGGAGGCAGCCCCCAGTGACCGCATGCCGTCAGCCCGGCCCCCC
TCGCCACCACTGTCAAGCTGGGAGGGTCGACTGAATTCCACCATGGTGAGCAAGGGCGAGGAGCTGTTCA
CCGGGGTGGTGCCCATCCTGGTCGAGCTGGACGGCGACGTAAACGGCCACAAGTTCAGCGTGTCCGGCGA
GGGCGAGGGCGATGCCACCTACGGCAAGCTGACCCTGAAGTTCATCTGCACCACCGGCAAGCTGCCCGTG
CCCTGGCCCACCCTCGTGACCACCCTGACCTACGGCGTGCAGTGCTTCAGCCGCTACCCCGACCACATGA
AGCAGCACGACTTCTTCAAGTCCGCCATGCCCGAAGGCTACGTCCAGGAGCGCACCATCTTCTTCAAGGA
CGACGGCAACTACAAGACCCGCGCCGAGGTGAAGTTCGAGGGCGACACCCTGGTGAACCGCATCGAGCTG
AAGGGCATCGACTTCAAGGAGGACGGCAACATCCTGGGGCACAAGCTGGAGTACAACTACAACAGCCACA
ACGTCTATATCATGGCCGACAAGCAGAAGAACGGCATCAAGGTGAACTTCAAGATCCGCCACAACATCGA
GGACGGCAGCGTGCAGCTCGCCGACCACTACCAGCAGAACACCCCCATCGGCGACGGCCCCGTGCTGCTG
CCCGACAACCACTACCTGAGCACCCAGTCCGCCCTGAGCAAAGACCCCAACGAGAAGCGCGATCACATGG
TCCTGCTGGAGTTCGTGACCGCCGCCGGGATCACTCTCGGCATGGACGAGCTGTACAAGTCCGCGGCCGC
ACTCGAGCACCACCACCACCACCACTGAGATCCGGCTGCTAACAAAGCCCGAAAGGAAGCTGAGTTGGCT
GCTGCCACCGCTGAGCAATAACTAGCATAACCCCTTGGGGCCTCTAAACGGGTCTTGAGGGGTTTTTTGC
TGAAAGGAGGAACTATATCCGGAT
Features (pLannotate 1.2.2; 21 found; start..end, strand, type, name):
     12..440     +  rep_origin     f1 ori (sequence partly withheld): f1 bacteriophage origin of replication; arrow indicates direction of (+) strand synthesis
    493..597     +  promoter       AmpR promoter: bla
    598..1458    +  CDS            AmpR: β-lactamase; bla; confers resistance to ampicillin, carbenicillin, and related antibiotics
   1629..2217    +  rep_origin     ori: high-copy-number ColE1/pMB1/pBR322/pUC origin of replication
   2403..2542    -  misc_feature   bom: basis of mobility region from pBR322
   2644..2835    -  CDS            rop: Rop protein, which maintains plasmids at low copy number; rop
   2852..3232    +  CDS            YPB1_ECOLX: Protein predicted: Swiss-Prot protein existence level 4. From Escherichia coli.
   3304..3595    -  CDS            TcR (fragment): tetracycline efflux protein; tet; confers resistance to tetracycline
   3610..3631    -  protein_bind   CAP binding site: CAP binding activates transcription in the presence of cAMP. E. coli catabolite activator protein
   3644..4726    -  CDS            lacI: lac repressor; lacI; The lac repressor binds to the lac operator to inhibit transcription in E. coli. This inhibition can be relieved by adding lactose or isopropyl-β-D-thiogalactopyranoside (IPTG).
   4727..4804    -  promoter       lacI promoter: lacI
   4812..5091    -  CDS            TcR (fragment): tetracycline efflux protein; tet; confers resistance to tetracycline
   5113..5131    +  promoter       T7 promoter: promoter for bacteriophage T7 RNA polymerase
   5132..5156    +  protein_bind   lac operator: The lac repressor binds to the lac operator to inhibit transcription in E. coli. This inhibition can be relieved by adding lactose or isopropyl-β-D-thiogalactopyranoside (IPTG). lac repressor encoded by lacI
   5171..5193    +  RBS            RBS: efficient ribosome binding site from bacteriophage T7 gene 10 (Olins and Rangwala, 1989)
   5201..5854    +  CDS            GST26_SCHJA: Experimental evidence at protein level: Swiss-Prot protein existence level 1. GST isoenzymes appear to play a central role in the parasite detoxification system. Other functions are also suspected including a role in increasing the solubility of haematin in the parasite gut. From Schistosoma japonicum (Blood fluke).
   5963..6805    +  CDS            KIF1C (fragment): KIF1C_HUMAN - Also known as KIAA0706. Experimental evidence at protein level: Swiss-Prot protein existence level 1. Motor required for the retrograde transport of Golgi vesicles to the endoplasmic reticulum. Has a microtubule plus end-directed motility. From Homo sapiens (Human).
   6824..7540    +  CDS            EGFP: EGFP is a basic (constitutively fluorescent) green fluorescent protein published in 1996, derived from Aequorea victoria. It is reported to be a rapidly-maturing weak dimer with moderate acid sensitivity.
   7559..7576    +  CDS            9xHis (fragment): 9xHis affinity tag
   7586..7635    +  CDS            SET1 (fragment): solubility-enhancement tag derived from T7 phage gene 10B
   7643..7690    +  terminator     T7 terminator: transcription terminator for bacteriophage T7 RNA polymerase
