[The description below was written by a language model from this plasmid's Addgene catalogue record and pLannotate feature annotations shown in this document.]
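Description:
pET22b-GST-6P2-LTLT-KIF1C(642–922)-GFP-6His is a 7.7 kb bacterial expression plasmid built on the pET22b backbone for producing a tagged fragment of human KIF1C in E. coli for purification. It is maintained through a ColE1/pMB1-type origin accompanied by the bom site and rop gene, and is selected with ampicillin via the β-lactamase gene. An f1 origin is also present. The catalogue lists it as high copy, although the annotated rop gene normally restrains copy number. Short tetracycline-resistance fragments flanking the lacI region are backbone remnants rather than functional markers.

The expression cassette is driven by a T7 promoter followed by a lac operator and the T7 gene 10 ribosome binding site. The plasmid-borne lacI gene supplies repressor, so transcription depends on a host providing T7 RNA polymerase and is inducible with IPTG. The open reading frame begins with Schistosoma japonicum glutathione S-transferase, followed by a linker region. The purpose field describes the GST as cleavable, and the "6P2" element in the name suggests a protease recognition site derived from a pGEX-6P-type vector, but this site is not annotated in the feature table. Next comes the KIF1C stalk, amino acids 642 to 922 (about 840 bp, lacking the motor domain), cloned between EcoRI and SalI sites, then EGFP and a hexahistidine tag, with a T7 terminator downstream.

This arrangement allows affinity capture through GST at one end and His at the other, removal of GST after purification, and fluorescent detection of the stalk fragment. The associated study concerns KIF1C's interplay with dynein and the FHF cargo adapter.
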