Addgene plasmid #222288: pET22b-GST-6P2-LTLT-KIF1C(642–922)-GFP-6His
Purpose: Expression of KIF1C stalk with N-terminal GST (cleavable) and C-terminal GFP and His tag in E.coli for purification.
Depositing lab: Anne Straube. Depositing organization: University of Warwick. Publication: KIF1C activates and extends dynein movement through the FHF cargo adapter. Abid Ali F, Zwetsloot AJ, Stone CE, Morgan TE, Wademan RF, Carter AP, Straube A. Nat Struct Mol Biol. 2025 Apr;32(4):756-766. doi: 10.1038/s41594-024-01418-z. Epub 2025 Jan 2. PubMed 39747486.
Backbone
  Vector backbone: pET22b
  Vector type: Bacterial Expression
Growth in bacteria
  Bacterial resistance: Ampicillin, 100 μg/mL
  Growth temperature: 37°C
  Growth strain: DH5alpha
  Copy number: High Copy
Gene/Insert
  Gene/Insert name: KIF1C (alt names: SAX2; KIAA0706; LTXS1)
  Species: H. sapiens (human)
  Insert size (bp): 840
  Mutation: stalk region only amino acids 642 to 922
  Entrez Gene: KIF1C (a.k.a. LTXS1, SATX2, SAX2, SPAX2, SPG58)
  Promoter: T7
  Tag / fusion protein: GST (N terminal on insert); GFP (C terminal on insert); 6xHis (C terminal on insert)
  Cloning method: Restriction Enzyme; 5′ cloning site EcoRI (not destroyed); 3′ cloning site SalI (not destroyed)
  Sequencing primers: 5′ GST forward
Terms and licenses: Academic/Nonprofit Terms; Industry Terms: Not Available to Industry
Depositor comments: Please visit https://doi.org/10.1101/2023.10.26.564242 for bioRxiv preprint.
How to cite: pET22b-GST-6P2-LTLT-KIF1C(642–922)-GFP-6His was a gift from Anne Straube (Addgene plasmid # 222288 ; http://n2t.net/addgene:222288 ; RRID:Addgene_222288)
